Addgene plasmid #162343: pTet-O-ATOH7-T2A-PuroR
Purpose: Lentiviral expression of ATOH7 under the control of the TetON promoter
Depositing lab: Charles Gersbach. Depositing organization: Duke University. Publication: Master Regulators and Cofactors of Human Neuronal Cell Fate Specification Identified by CRISPR Gene Activation Screens. Black JB, McCutcheon SR, Dube S, Barrera A, Klann TS, Rice GA, Adkar SS, Soderling SH, Reddy TE, Gersbach CA. Cell Rep. 2020 Dec 1;33(9):108460. doi: 10.1016/j.celrep.2020.108460. PubMed 33264623.
Backbone
  Vector backbone: Tet-O-FUW
  Backbone size w/o insert (bp): 8000
  Vector type: Mammalian Expression, Lentiviral
  Selectable markers: Puromycin
Growth in bacteria
  Bacterial resistance: Ampicillin, 100 μg/mL
  Growth temperature: 37°C
  Growth strain: NEB Stable
  Copy number: High Copy
Gene/Insert
  Gene/Insert name: ATOH7
  Species: H. sapiens (human)
  Insert size (bp): 456
  Entrez Gene: ATOH7 (a.k.a. Math5, NCRNA, PHPVAR, RNANC, bHLHa13)
  Promoter: Tet-ON
  Tag / fusion protein: T2A-PuroR (C terminal on insert)
  Cloning method: Gibson Cloning
Resource information
  A portion of this plasmid was derived from a plasmid made by: This plasmid was modifed from a gift from Marius Wernig (Addgene plasmid # 52047)
Terms and licenses: Academic/Nonprofit Terms; Industry Terms: Not Available to Industry
How to cite: pTet-O-ATOH7-T2A-PuroR was a gift from Charles Gersbach (Addgene plasmid # 162343 ; http://n2t.net/addgene:162343 ; RRID:Addgene_162343)
