[The description below was written by a language model from this plasmid's Addgene catalogue record and pLannotate feature annotations shown in this document.]
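Description:
pTet-O-ATOH7-T2A-PuroR is a lentiviral transfer plasmid built on the Tet-O-FUW backbone for doxycycline-inducible expression of human ATOH7 in mammalian cells. It is maintained in E. coli through a high-copy ColE1/pUC-type origin with ampicillin resistance (AmpR). The annotated backbone also carries an f1 origin and an SV40/EM7-driven bleomycin/Zeocin resistance cassette lying outside the viral region. The viral genome is transcribed from a CMV enhancer/promoter fused to a truncated HIV-1 5' LTR. This is followed by the Ψ packaging signal with a partial gag sequence, the Rev response element for Rev-dependent nuclear export, and the cPPT/CTS. A WPRE, which enhances transcript expression, and a second truncated LTR lie downstream of the payload, with a bGH polyadenylation signal after the LTR. No viral structural or enzymatic genes are intact, so packaging functions must be supplied in trans.

The payload is driven by a tetracycline response element containing seven tetO copies joined to a minimal CMV promoter, so transcription depends on a tetracycline-controlled transactivator. The plasmid does not encode one, and it must therefore be provided separately. The 456 bp ATOH7 coding sequence encodes a bHLH transcription factor involved in retinal ganglion cell fate determination. It is linked at its C terminus to a T2A peptide and puromycin N-acetyltransferase. Ribosomal skipping at T2A yields separate ATOH7 and PuroR proteins from one transcript, which makes puromycin resistance itself dependent on induction. The associated publication concerns regulators of human neuronal cell fate specification identified by CRISPR activation screens, consistent with use of this construct for inducible overexpression of a candidate neurogenic factor.
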