Features (pLannotate 1.2.2; 34 found; start..end, strand, type, name):
      2..54      +  CDS            T2A (fragment): 2A peptide from Thosea asigna virus capsid protein Eukaryotic ribosomes fail to insert a peptide bond between the Gly and Pro residues, yielding separate polypeptides.
     62..661     +  CDS            PuroR: puromycin N-acetyltransferase; pac from Streptomyces alboniger; confers resistance to puromycin
    677..700     +  misc_feature   MCS (fragment): pBluescript multiple cloning site
    700..1288    +  misc_feature   WPRE: woodchuck hepatitis virus posttranscriptional regulatory element
   1225..1806    +  CDS            nef (fragment): NEF_HV1H2 - Experimental evidence at protein level: Swiss-Prot protein existence level 1. Extracellular Nef protein targets CD4(+) T-lymphocytes for apoptosis by interacting with CXCR4 surface receptors. From Human immunodeficiency virus type 1 group M subtype B (isolate HXB2) (HIV-1).
   1813..1993    +  LTR            5' LTR (truncated): truncated 5' long terminal repeat (LTR) from HIV-1
   2025..2249    +  polyA_signal   bGH poly(A) signal: bovine growth hormone polyadenylation signal
   2253..2274    +  promoter       SV40 promoter (fragment): SV40 enhancer and early promoter
   2295..2723    +  rep_origin     f1 ori (sequence partly withheld): f1 bacteriophage origin of replication; arrow indicates direction of (+) strand synthesis
   2737..3066    +  promoter       SV40 promoter: SV40 enhancer and early promoter
   3114..3161    +  promoter       EM7 promoter: synthetic bacterial promoter&nbsp
   3180..3554    +  CDS            BleoR: antibiotic-binding protein; Sh ble from Streptoalloteichus hindustanus; confers resistance to bleomycin, phleomycin, and Zeocin™
   3564..3689    +  CDS            ble (fragment): BLE_KLEPN - Experimental evidence at protein level: Swiss-Prot protein existence level 1. Binding protein with a strong affinity to the bleomycin family of antibiotics. Binds to CL990; an antimitotic-antibiotic compound. From Klebsiella pneumoniae.
   3684..3805    +  polyA_signal   SV40 poly(A) signal: SV40 polyadenylation signal
   3878..3894    -  protein_bind   lac operator: The lac repressor binds to the lac operator to inhibit transcription in E. coli. This inhibition can be relieved by adding lactose or isopropyl-β-D-thiogalactopyranoside (IPTG). lac repressor encoded by lacI
   3902..3932    -  promoter       lac promoter: promoter for the E. coli lac operon
   3947..3968    -  protein_bind   CAP binding site: CAP binding activates transcription in the presence of cAMP. E. coli catabolite activator protein
   3981..4073    -  CDS            lacI (fragment): lac repressor; lacI; The lac repressor binds to the lac operator to inhibit transcription in E. coli. This inhibition can be relieved by adding lactose or isopropyl-β-D-thiogalactopyranoside (IPTG).
   4256..4844    -  rep_origin     ori: high-copy-number ColE1/pMB1/pBR322/pUC origin of replication
   5015..5875    -  CDS            AmpR: β-lactamase; bla; confers resistance to ampicillin, carbenicillin, and related antibiotics
   5876..5980    -  promoter       AmpR promoter: bla
   6039..6091    -  misc_feature   bom (fragment): basis of mobility region from pBR322
   6246..6625    +  enhancer       CMV enhancer: human cytomegalovirus immediate early enhancer
   6626..6825    +  promoter       CMV promoter: human cytomegalovirus (CMV) immediate early promoter
   6843..7023    +  LTR            5' LTR (truncated): truncated 5' long terminal repeat (LTR) from HIV-1
   7070..7195    +  misc_feature   HIV-1 Ψ: packaging signal of human immunodeficiency virus type 1
   7179..7542    +  CDS            HIV-1 gag (fragment): gag protein from human immunodeficiency virus 1; gag
   7688..7921    +  misc_feature   RRE: The Rev response element (RRE) of HIV-1 allows for Rev-dependent mRNA export from the nucleus to the cytoplasm.
   8298..8398    +  CDS            Rev (fragment): human immunodeficiency virus 1 (HIV-1) Rev protein; rev; enhances nuclear export of unspliced and incompletely spliced viral mRNAs
   8448..8565    +  misc_feature   cPPT/CTS: central polypurine tract and central termination sequence of HIV-1
   8622..8892    +  protein_bind   tetracycline response element: contains seven copies of the tetracycline operator tetO tetracycline repressor TetR
   8903..8920    +  misc_feature   MCS (fragment): pUC18/19 multiple cloning site
   8925..8963    +  promoter       minimal CMV promoter: human cytomegalovirus (CMV) immediate early promoter
   9069..9524    +  CDS            ATOH7: ATOH7_HUMAN - Also known as ATH5, BHLHA13. Experimental evidence at protein level: Swiss-Prot protein existence level 1. Transcription factor that positively regulates the determination of retinal ganglion cell fate and formation of the optic nerve and retino-hypothalamic tract (By similarity). Required for retinal circadian rhythm photoentrainment (By similarity). From Homo sapiens (Human).
>Addgene plasmid #162343 | pTet-O-ATOH7-T2A-PuroR | addgene full sequence | sequence record 324575 | Addgene NGS Result
AGAGGGCAGGGGAAGTCTTCTAACATGCGGGGACGTGGAGGAAAATCCCGGCCCACTCGAGATGACCGAG
TACAAGCCCACGGTGCGCCTCGCCACCCGCGACGACGTCCCCAGGGCCGTACGCACCCTCGCCGCCGCGT
TCGCCGACTACCCCGCCACGCGCCACACCGTCGATCCGGACCGCCACATCGAGCGGGTCACCGAGCTGCA
AGAACTCTTCCTCACGCGCGTCGGGCTCGACATCGGCAAGGTGTGGGTCGCGGACGACGGCGCCGCGGTG
GCGGTCTGGACCACGCCGGAGAGCGTCGAAGCGGGGGCGGTGTTCGCCGAGATCGGCCCGCGCATGGCCG
AGTTGAGCGGTTCCCGGCTGGCCGCGCAGCAACAGATGGAAGGCCTCCTGGCGCCGCACCGGCCCAAGGA
GCCCGCGTGGTTCCTGGCCACCGTCGGCGTCTCGCCCGACCACCAGGGCAAGGGTCTGGGCAGCGCCGTC
GTGCTCCCCGGAGTGGAGGCGGCCGAGCGCGCCGGGGTGCCCGCCTTCCTGGAGACCTCCGCGCCCCGCA
ACCTCCCCTTCTACGAGCGGCTCGGCTTCACCGTCACCGCCGACGTCGAGGTGCCCGAAGGACCGCGCAC
CTGGTGCATGACCCGCAAGCCCGGTGCCTGATTAATTAAGCTAGCTAATTCGATATCAAGCTTATCGATA
ATCAACCTCTGGATTACAAAATTTGTGAAAGATTGACTGGTATTCTTAACTATGTTGCTCCTTTTACGCT
ATGTGGATACGCTGCTTTAATGCCTTTGTATCATGCTATTGCTTCCCGTATGGCTTTCATTTTCTCCTCC
TTGTATAAATCCTGGTTGCTGTCTCTTTATGAGGAGTTGTGGCCCGTTGTCAGGCAACGTGGCGTGGTGT
GCACTGTGTTTGCTGACGCAACCCCCACTGGTTGGGGCATTGCCACCACCTGTCAGCTCCTTTCCGGGAC
TTTCGCTTTCCCCCTCCCTATTGCCACGGCGGAACTCATCGCCGCCTGCCTTGCCCGCTGCTGGACAGGG
GCTCGGCTGTTGGGCACTGACAATTCCGTGGTGTTGTCGGGGAAATCATCGTCCTTTCCTTGGCTGCTCG
CCTGTGTTGCCACCTGGATTCTGCGCGGGACGTCCTTCTGCTACGTCCCTTCGGCCCTCAATCCAGCGGA
CCTTCCTTCCCGCGGCCTGCTGCCGGCTCTGCGGCCTCTTCCGCGTCTTCGCCTTCGCCCTCAGACGAGT
CGGATCTCCCTTTGGGCCGCCTCCCCGCATCGATACCGTCGACCTCGAGACCTAGAAAAACATGGAGCAA
TCACAAGTAGCAATACAGCAGCTACCAATGCTGATTGTGCCTGGCTAGAAGCACAAGAGGAGGAGGAGGT
GGGTTTTCCAGTCACACCTCAGGTACCTTTAAGACCAATGACTTACAAGGCAGCTGTAGATCTTAGCCAC
TTTTTAAAAGAAAAGGGGGGACTGGAAGGGCTAATTCACTCCCAACGAAGACAAGATATCCTTGATCTGT
GGATCTACCACACACAAGGCTACTTCCCTGATTGGCAGAACTACACACCAGGGCCAGGGATCAGATATCC
ACTGACCTTTGGATGGTGCTACAAGCTAGTACCAGTTGAGCAAGAGAAGGTAGAAGAAGCCAATGAAGGA
GAGAACACCCGCTTGTTACACCCTGTGAGCCTGCATGGGATGGATGACCCGGAGAGAGAAGTATTAGAGT
GGAGGTTTGACAGCCGCCTAGCATTTCATCACATGGCCCGAGAGCTGCATCCGGACTGTACTGGGTCTCT
CTGGTTAGACCAGATCTGAGCCTGGGAGCTCTCTGGCTAACTAGGGAACCCACTGCTTAAGCCTCAATAA
AGCTTGCCTTGAGTGCTTCAAGTAGTGTGTGCCCGTCTGTTGTGTGACTCTGGTAACTAGAGATCCCTCA
GACCCTTTTAGTCAGTGTGGAAAATCTCTAGCAGGGCCCGTTTAAACCCGCTGATCAGCCTCGACTGTGC
CTTCTAGTTGCCAGCCATCTGTTGTTTGCCCCTCCCCCGTGCCTTCCTTGACCCTGGAAGGTGCCACTCC
CACTGTCCTTTCCTAATAAAATGAGGAAATTGCATCGCATTGTCTGAGTAGGTGTCATTCTATTCTGGGG
GGTGGGGTGGGGCAGGACAGCAAGGGGGAGGATTGGGAAGACAATAGCAGGCATGCTGGGGATGCGGTGG
GCTCTATGGCTTCTGAGGCGGAAAGAACCAGCTGGGGCTCTAGGGGGTATCCCC
[124 nt withheld, positions 2295-2418]
C
[91 nt withheld, positions 2420-2510]
A
[49 nt withheld, positions 2512-2560]
CCTTTGACGTTGGAGTCCACGTTCTTT
[37 nt withheld, positions 2588-2624]
ACCCTATCTCGGTCTATTCTTTTGATTTATAAGGGATTTTGCCGATTTCGGCCTATTGGTTAAAAAATGA
GCTGATTTAACAAAAATTTAACGCGAATTAATTCTGTGGAATGTGTGTCAGTTAGGGTGTGGAAAGTCCC
CAGGCTCCCCAGCAGGCAGAAGTATGCAAAGCATGCATCTCAATTAGTCAGCAACCAGGTGTGGAAAGTC
CCCAGGCTCCCCAGCAGGCAGAAGTATGCAAAGCATGCATCTCAATTAGTCAGCAACCATAGTCCCGCCC
CTAACTCCGCCCATCCCGCCCCTAACTCCGCCCAGTTCCGCCCATTCTCCGCCCCATGGCTGACTAATTT
TTTTTATTTATGCAGAGGCCGAGGCCGCCTCTGCCTCTGAGCTATTCCAGAAGTAGTGAGGAGGCTTTTT
TGGAGGCCTAGGCTTTTGCAAAAAGCTCCCGGGAGCTTGTATATCCATTTTCGGATCTGATCAGCACGTG
TTGACAATTAATCATCGGCATAGTATATCGGCATAGTATAATACGACAAGGTGAGGAACTAAACCATGGC
CAAGTTGACCAGTGCCGTTCCGGTGCTCACCGCGCGCGACGTCGCCGGAGCGGTCGAGTTCTGGACCGAC
CGGCTCGGGTTCTCCCGGGACTTCGTGGAGGACGACTTCGCCGGTGTGGTCCGGGACGACGTGACCCTGT
TCATCAGCGCGGTCCAGGACCAGGTGGTGCCGGACAACACCCTGGCCTGGGTGTGGGTGCGCGGCCTGGA
CGAGCTGTACGCCGAGTGGTCGGAGGTCGTGTCCACGAACTTCCGGGACGCCTCCGGGCCGGCCATGACC
GAGATCGGCGAGCAGCCGTGGGGGCGGGAGTTCGCCCTGCGCGACCCGGCCGGCAACTGCGTGCACTTCG
TGGCCGAGGAGCAGGACTGACACGTGCTACGAGATTTCGATTCCACCGCCGCCTTCTATGAAAGGTTGGG
CTTCGGAATCGTTTTCCGGGACGCCGGCTGGATGATCCTCCAGCGCGGGGATCTCATGCTGGAGTTCTTC
GCCCACCCCAACTTGTTTATTGCAGCTTATAATGGTTACAAATAAAGCAATAGCATCACAAATTTCACAA
ATAAAGCATTTTTTTCACTGCATTCTAGTTGTGGTTTGTCCAAACTCATCAATGTATCTTATCATGTCTG
TATACCGTCGACCTCTAGCTAGAGCTTGGCGTAATCATGGTCATAGCTGTTTCCTGTGTGAAATTGTTAT
CCGCTCACAATTCCACACAACATACGAGCCGGAAGCATAAAGTGTAAAGCCTGGGGTGCCTAATGAGTGA
GCTAACTCACATTAATTGCGTTGCGCTCACTGCCCGCTTTCCAGTCGGGAAACCTGTCGTGCCAGCTGCA
TTAATGAATCGGCCAACGCGCGGGGAGAGGCGGTTTGCGTATTGGGCGCTCTTCCGCTTCCTCGCTCACT
GACTCGCTGCGCTCGGTCGTTCGGCTGCGGCGAGCGGTATCAGCTCACTCAAAGGCGGTAATACGGTTAT
CCACAGAATCAGGGGATAACGCAGGAAAGAACATGTGAGCAAAAGGCCAGCAAAAGGCCAGGAACCGTAA
AAAGGCCGCGTTGCTGGCGTTTTTCCATAGGCTCCGCCCCCCTGACGAGCATCACAAAAATCGACGCTCA
AGTCAGAGGTGGCGAAACCCGACAGGACTATAAAGATACCAGGCGTTTCCCCCTGGAAGCTCCCTCGTGC
GCTCTCCTGTTCCGACCCTGCCGCTTACCGGATACCTGTCCGCCTTTCTCCCTTCGGGAAGCGTGGCGCT
TTCTCATAGCTCACGCTGTAGGTATCTCAGTTCGGTGTAGGTCGTTCGCTCCAAGCTGGGCTGTGTGCAC
GAACCCCCCGTTCAGCCCGACCGCTGCGCCTTATCCGGTAACTATCGTCTTGAGTCCAACCCGGTAAGAC
ACGACTTATCGCCACTGGCAGCAGCCACTGGTAACAGGATTAGCAGAGCGAGGTATGTAGGCGGTGCTAC
AGAGTTCTTGAAGTGGTGGCCTAACTACGGCTACACTAGAAGAACAGTATTTGGTATCTGCGCTCTGCTG
AAGCCAGTTACCTTCGGAAAAAGAGTTGGTAGCTCTTGATCCGGCAAACAAACCACCGCTGGTAGCGGTG
GTTTTTTTGTTTGCAAGCAGCAGATTACGCGCAGAAAAAAAGGATCTCAAGAAGATCCTTTGATCTTTTC
TACGGGGTCTGACGCTCAGTGGAACGAAAACTCACGTTAAGGGATTTTGGTCATGAGATTATCAAAAAGG
ATCTTCACCTAGATCCTTTTAAATTAAAAATGAAGTTTTAAATCAATCTAAAGTATATATGAGTAAACTT
GGTCTGACAGTTACCAATGCTTAATCAGTGAGGCACCTATCTCAGCGATCTGTCTATTTCGTTCATCCAT
AGTTGCCTGACTCCCCGTCGTGTAGATAACTACGATACGGGAGGGCTTACCATCTGGCCCCAGTGCTGCA
ATGATACCGCGAGACCCACGCTCACCGGCTCCAGATTTATCAGCAATAAACCAGCCAGCCGGAAGGGCCG
AGCGCAGAAGTGGTCCTGCAACTTTATCCGCCTCCATCCAGTCTATTAATTGTTGCCGGGAAGCTAGAGT
AAGTAGTTCGCCAGTTAATAGTTTGCGCAACGTTGTTGCCATTGCTACAGGCATCGTGGTGTCACGCTCG
TCGTTTGGTATGGCTTCATTCAGCTCCGGTTCCCAACGATCAAGGCGAGTTACATGATCCCCCATGTTGT
GCAAAAAAGCGGTTAGCTCCTTCGGTCCTCCGATCGTTGTCAGAAGTAAGTTGGCCGCAGTGTTATCACT
CATGGTTATGGCAGCACTGCATAATTCTCTTACTGTCATGCCATCCGTAAGATGCTTTTCTGTGACTGGT
GAGTACTCAACCAAGTCATTCTGAGAATAGTGTATGCGGCGACCGAGTTGCTCTTGCCCGGCGTCAATAC
GGGATAATACCGCGCCACATAGCAGAACTTTAAAAGTGCTCATCATTGGAAAACGTTCTTCGGGGCGAAA
ACTCTCAAGGATCTTACCGCTGTTGAGATCCAGTTCGATGTAACCCACTCGTGCACCCAACTGATCTTCA
GCATCTTTTACTTTCACCAGCGTTTCTGGGTGAGCAAAAACAGGAAGGCAAAATGCCGCAAAAAAGGGAA
TAAGGGCGACACGGAAATGTTGAATACTCATACTCTTCCTTTTTCAATATTATTGAAGCATTTATCAGGG
TTATTGTCTCATGAGCGGATACATATTTGAATGTATTTAGAAAAATAAACAAATAGGGGTTCCGCGCACA
TTTCCCCGAAAAGTGCCACCTGACGTCGACGGATCGGGAGATCTCCCGATCCCCTATGGTGCACTCTCAG
TACAATCTGCTCTGATGCCGCATAGTTAAGCCAGTATCTGCTCCCTGCTTGTGTGTTGGAGGTCGCTGAG
TAGTGCGCGAGCAAAATTTAAGCTACAACAAGGCAAGGCTTGACCGACAATTGCATGAAGAATCTGCTTA
GGGTTAGGCGTTTTGCGCTGCTTCGCGATGTACGGGCCAGATATACGCGTTGACATTGATTATTGACTAG
TTATTAATAGTAATCAATTACGGGGTCATTAGTTCATAGCCCATATATGGAGTTCCGCGTTACATAACTT
ACGGTAAATGGCCCGCCTGGCTGACCGCCCAACGACCCCCGCCCATTGACGTCAATAATGACGTATGTTC
CCATAGTAACGCCAATAGGGACTTTCCATTGACGTCAATGGGTGGAGTATTTACGGTAAACTGCCCACTT
GGCAGTACATCAAGTGTATCATATGCCAAGTACGCCCCCTATTGACGTCAATGACGGTAAATGGCCCGCC
TGGCATTATGCCCAGTACATGACCTTATGGGACTTTCCTACTTGGCAGTACATCTACGTATTAGTCATCG
CTATTACCATGGTGATGCGGTTTTGGCAGTACATCAATGGGCGTGGATAGCGGTTTGACTCACGGGGATT
TCCAAGTCTCCACCCCATTGACGTCAATGGGAGTTTGTTTTGGCACCAAAATCAACGGGACTTTCCAAAA
TGTCGTAACAACTCCGCCCCATTGACGCAAATGGGCGGTAGGCGTGTACGGTGGGAGGTCTATATAAGCA
GCGCGTTTTGCCTGTACTGGGTCTCTCTGGTTAGACCAGATCTGAGCCTGGGAGCTCTCTGGCTAACTAG
GGAACCCACTGCTTAAGCCTCAATAAAGCTTGCCTTGAGTGCTTCAAGTAGTGTGTGCCCGTCTGTTGTG
TGACTCTGGTAACTAGAGATCCCTCAGACCCTTTTAGTCAGTGTGGAAAATCTCTAGCAGTGGCGCCCGA
ACAGGGACTTGAAAGCGAAAGGGAAACCAGAGGAGCTCTCTCGACGCAGGACTCGGCTTGCTGAAGCGCG
CACGGCAAGAGGCGAGGGGCGGCGACTGGTGAGTACGCCAAAAATTTTGACTAGCGGAGGCTAGAAGGAG
AGAGATGGGTGCGAGAGCGTCAGTATTAAGCGGGGGAGAATTAGATCGCGATGGGAAAAAATTCGGTTAA
GGCCAGGGGGAAAGAAAAAATATAAATTAAAACATATAGTATGGGCAAGCAGGGAGCTAGAACGATTCGC
AGTTAATCCTGGCCTGTTAGAAACATCAGAAGGCTGTAGACAAATACTGGGACAGCTACAACCATCCCTT
CAGACAGGATCAGAAGAACTTAGATCATTATATAATACAGTAGCAACCCTCTATTGTGTGCATCAAAGGA
TAGAGATAAAAGACACCAAGGAAGCTTTAGACAAGATAGAGGAAGAGCAAAACAAAAGTAAGACCACCGC
ACAGCAAGCGGCCGCTGATCTTCAGACCTGGAGGAGGAGATATGAGGGACAATTGGAGAAGTGAATTATA
TAAATATAAAGTAGTAAAAATTGAACCATTAGGAGTAGCACCCACCAAGGCAAAGAGAAGAGTGGTGCAG
AGAGAAAAAAGAGCAGTGGGAATAGGAGCTTTGTTCCTTGGGTTCTTGGGAGCAGCAGGAAGCACTATGG
GCGCAGCGTCAATGACGCTGACGGTACAGGCCAGACAATTATTGTCTGGTATAGTGCAGCAGCAGAACAA
TTTGCTGAGGGCTATTGAGGCGCAACAGCATCTGTTGCAACTCACAGTCTGGGGCATCAAGCAGCTCCAG
GCAAGAATCCTGGCTGTGGAAAGATACCTAAAGGATCAACAGCTCCTGGGGATTTGGGGTTGCTCTGGAA
AACTCATTTGCACCACTGCTGTGCCTTGGAATGCTAGTTGGAGTAATAAATCTCTGGAACAGATTTGGAA
TCACACGACCTGGATGGAGTGGGACAGAGAAATTAACAATTACACAAGCTTAATACACTCCTTAATTGAA
GAATCGCAAAACCAGCAAGAAAAGAATGAACAAGAATTATTGGAATTAGATAAATGGGCAAGTTTGTGGA
ATTGGTTTAACATAACAAATTGGCTGTGGTATATAAAATTATTCATAATGATAGTAGGAGGCTTGGTAGG
TTTAAGAATAGTTTTTGCTGTACTTTCTATAGTGAATAGAGTTAGGCAGGGATATTCACCATTATCGTTT
CAGACCCACCTCCCAACCCCGAGGGGACCCGACAGGCCCGAAGGAATAGAAGAAGAAGGTGGAGAGAGAG
ACAGAGACAGATCCATTCGATTAGTGAACGGATCGGCACTGCGTGCGCCAATTCTGCAGACAAATGGCAG
TATTCATCCACAATTTTAAAAGAAAAGGGGGGATTGGGGGGTACAGTGCAGGGGAAAGAATAGTAGACAT
AATAGCAACAGACATACAAACTAAAGAATTACAAAAACAAATTACAAAAATTCAAAATTTTCGGGTTTAT
TACAGGGACAGCAGAGATCCAGTTTGGTTAGATCTCGAGTTTACCACTCCCTATCAGTGATAGAGAAAAG
TGAAAGTCGAGTTTACCACTCCCTATCAGTGATAGAGAAAAGTGAAAGTCGAGTTTACCACTCCCTATCA
GTGATAGAGAAAAGTGAAAGTCGAGTTTACCACTCCCTATCAGTGATAGAGAAAAGTGAAAGTCGAGTTT
ACCACTCCCTATCAGTGATAGAGAAAAGTGAAAGTCGAGTTTACCACTCCCTATCAGTGATAGAGAAAAG
TGAAAGTCGAGTTTACCACTCCCTATCAGTGATAGAGAAAAGTGAAAGTCGAGCTCGGTACCCGGGTCGA
GGTAGGCGTGTACGGTGGGAGGCCTATATAAGCAGAGCTCGTTTAGTGAACCGTCAGATCGCCTGGAGAC
GCCATCCACGCTGTTTTGACCTCCATAGAAGACACCGGGACCGATCCAGCCTCCGCGGCCCCGAATTCGC
CACCATGAAGTCCTGCAAGCCCAGCGGCCCGCCGGCGGGAGCGCGCGTTGCACCCCCGTGCGCGGGCGGC
ACCGAGTGCGCGGGCACGTGCGCCGGGGCCGGGCGGCTGGAGAGCGCGGCGCGCAGGCGCCTGGCGGCCA
ACGCGCGCGAGCGCCGCCGCATGCAGGGGCTCAACACTGCCTTCGACCGCTTACGCAGGGTGGTTCCCCA
GTGGGGCCAGGATAAAAAGCTGTCCAAGTACGAGACCCTGCAGATGGCCCTGAGCTACATCATGGCTCTG
ACCCGGATCCTGGCCGAGGCCGAGCGATTCGGCTCGGAGCGGGACTGGGTGGGTCTCCACTGTGAGCACT
TCGGCCGCGACCACTACCTCCCGTTCCCGGGCGCGAAGCTGCCGGGCGAGAGCGAGCTGTACAGCCAGAG
ACTCTTCGGCTTCCAGCCCGAGCCCTTCCAGATGGCCACCTCTAG
